>Addgene plasmid #87467 | HD-10 | addgene full sequence | sequence record 174652 | Addgene NGS Result
CTAAATTGTAAGCGTTAATATTTTGTTAAAATTCGCGTTAAATTTTTGTTAAATCAGCTCATTTTTTAAC
CAATAGGCCGAAATCGGCAAAATCCCTTATAAATCAAAAGAATAGACCGAGATAGGGTTGAGTGGCCGCT
ACAGGGCGCTCCCATTCGCCATTCAGGCTGCGCAACTGTTGGGAAGGGCGTTTCGGTGCGGGCCTCTTCG
CTATTACGCCAGCTGGCGAAAGGGGGATGTGCTGCAAGGCGATTAAGTTGGGTAACGCCAGGGTTTTCCC
AGTCACGACGTTGTAAAACGACGGCCAGTGAGCGCGACGTAATACGACTCACTATAGGGCGAATTGGCGG
AAGGCCGTCAAGGCCACGTGTCTTGTCCAGAGCTCGTATCCTGCAGTTAACCCCCGAACAGGTAGTGGCA
ATCGCGTCGCACGACGGGGGAAAGCAAGCCCTGGAAACCGTGCAAAGGTTGTTGCCGGTCCTCTGTCAGG
CTCACGGATTAACGCCCGACCAGGTTGTTCTGCAGGATACGGTACCTGGAGCACAAGACTGGCCTCATGG
GCCTTCCGCTCACTGCCCGCTTTCCAGTCGGGAAACCTGTCGTGCCAGCTGCATTAACATGGTCATAGCT
GTTTCCTTGCGTATTGGGCGCTCTCCGCTTCCTCGCTCACTGACTCGCTGCGCTCGGTCGTTCGGGTAAA
GCCTGGGGTGCCTAATGAGCAAAAGGCCAGCAAAAGGCCAGGAACCGTAAAAAGGCCGCGTTGCTGGCGT
TTTTCCATAGGCTCCGCCCCCCTGACGAGCATCACAAAAATCGACGCTCAAGTCAGAGGTGGCGAAACCC
GACAGGACTATAAAGATACCAGGCGTTTCCCCCTGGAAGCTCCCTCGTGCGCTCTCCTGTTCCGACCCTG
CCGCTTACCGGATACCTGTCCGCCTTTCTCCCTTCGGGAAGCGTGGCGCTTTCTCATAGCTCACGCTGTA
GGTATCTCAGTTCGGTGTAGGTCGTTCGCTCCAAGCTGGGCTGTGTGCACGAACCCCCCGTTCAGCCCGA
CCGCTGCGCCTTATCCGGTAACTATCGTCTTGAGTCCAACCCGGTAAGACACGACTTATCGCCACTGGCA
GCAGCCACTGGTAACAGGATTAGCAGAGCGAGGTATGTAGGCGGTGCTACAGAGTTCTTGAAGTGGTGGC
CTAACTACGGCTACACTAGAAGAACAGTATTTGGTATCTGCGCTCTGCTGAAGCCAGTTACCTTCGGAAA
AAGAGTTGGTAGCTCTTGATCCGGCAAACAAACCACCGCTGGTAGCGGTGGTTTTTTTGTTTGCAAGCAG
CAGATTACGCGCAGAAAAAAAGGATCTCAAGAAGATCCTTTGATCTTTTCTACGGGGTCTGACGCTCAGT
GGAACGAAAACTCACGTTAAGGGATTTTGGTCATGAGATTATCAAAAAGGATCTTCACCTAGATCCTTTT
AAATTAAAAATGAAGTTTTAAATCAATCTAAAGTATATATGAGTAAACTTGGTCTGACAGTTACCAATGC
TTAATCAGTGAGGCACCTATCTCAGCGATCTGTCTATTTCGTTCATCCATAGTTGCCTGACTCCCCGTCG
TGTAGATAACTACGATACGGGAGGGCTTACCATCTGGCCCCAGTGCTGCAATGATACCGCGAGAACCACG
CTCACCGGCTCCAGATTTATCAGCAATAAACCAGCCAGCCGGAAGGGCCGAGCGCAGAAGTGGTCCTGCA
ACTTTATCCGCCTCCATCCAGTCTATTAATTGTTGCCGGGAAGCTAGAGTAAGTAGTTCGCCAGTTAATA
GTTTGCGCAACGTTGTTGCCATTGCTACAGGCATCGTGGTGTCACGCTCGTCGTTTGGTATGGCTTCATT
CAGCTCCGGTTCCCAACGATCAAGGCGAGTTACATGATCCCCCATGTTGTGCAAAAAAGCGGTTAGCTCC
TTCGGTCCTCCGATCGTTGTCAGAAGTAAGTTGGCCGCAGTGTTATCACTCATGGTTATGGCAGCACTGC
ATAATTCTCTTACTGTCATGCCATCCGTAAGATGCTTTTCTGTGACTGGTGAGTACTCAACCAAGTCATT
CTGAGAATAGTGTATGCGGCGACCGAGTTGCTCTTGCCCGGCGTCAATACGGGATAATACCGCGCCACAT
AGCAGAACTTTAAAAGTGCTCATCATTGGAAAACGTTCTTCGGGGCGAAAACTCTCAAGGATCTTACCGC
TGTTGAGATCCAGTTCGATGTAACCCACTCGTGCACCCAACTGATCTTCAGCATCTTTTACTTTCACCAG
CGTTTCTGGGTGAGCAAAAACAGGAAGGCAAAATGCCGCAAAAAAGGGAATAAGGGCGACACGGAAATGT
TGAATACTCATACTCTTCCTTTTTCAATATTATTGAAGCATTTATCAGGGTTATTGTCTCATGAGCGGAT
ACATATTTGAATGTATTTAGAAAAATAAACAAATAGGGGTTCCGCGCACATTTCCCCGAAAAGTGCCAC
Features (pLannotate 1.2.2; 8 found; start..end, strand, type, name):
      3..134     -  rep_origin     M13 ori (fragment): M13 bacteriophage origin of replication; arrow indicates direction of (+) strand synthesis
    155..311     -  CDS            lacZα (fragment): LacZα fragment of β-galactosidase; lacZ fragment
    320..338     +  promoter       T7 promoter: promoter for bacteriophage T7 RNA polymerase
    570..617     -  CDS            lacI (fragment): lac repressor; lacI; The lac repressor binds to the lac operator to inhibit transcription in E. coli. This inhibition can be relieved by adding lactose or isopropyl-β-D-thiogalactopyranoside (IPTG).
    654..694     -  rep_origin     RSF ori (fragment): Plasmids containing the RSF 1030 origin of replication can be propagated in E. coli cells that contain additional plasmids with compatible origins.
    772..1360    -  rep_origin     ori: high-copy-number ColE1/pMB1/pBR322/pUC origin of replication
   1531..2391    -  CDS            AmpR: β-lactamase; bla; confers resistance to ampicillin, carbenicillin, and related antibiotics
   2392..2496    -  promoter       AmpR promoter: bla
