[The description below was written by a language model from this plasmid's Addgene catalogue record and pLannotate feature annotations shown in this document.]
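Description:
HD-10 is a small (about 2.5 kb) bacterial cloning plasmid built on the pMA-T backbone, a commercial gene-synthesis carrier vector, and it serves as a storage and template plasmid for one synthetic fragment of a TAL effector DNA-binding-domain library. It is propagated in E. coli at high copy number through a ColE1/pUC-type origin and is selected with ampicillin via a β-lactamase gene driven by its native bla promoter. The remaining annotated elements are backbone remnants rather than functional modules: partial matches to an M13 origin, lacZα, lacI and an RSF origin, plus a T7 promoter lying next to the region that most likely holds the insert.

The insert itself, named HD-10 and recorded as synthetic, is not annotated in the feature table. An unannotated gap of roughly 230 bp between the T7 promoter and the lacI fragment is the probable location, though the record does not confirm this. In TALE nomenclature, HD refers to the repeat-variable diresidue that specifies recognition of cytosine, and the "10" plausibly denotes a repeat position or fragment index within the assembly scheme. The record does not state the exact composition or length of the fragment, and the cloning method is listed as unknown.

The stated purpose is library amplification of fragment HD-10: the plasmid supplies template from which this module is amplified to prepare a set of TALE repeat parts. According to the associated work, such parts are joined by isothermal assembly to build custom TAL effector DNA-binding domains for designer TALENs or related synthetic biology applications. The plasmid carries no expression cassette intended for use in eukaryotic cells.
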