Addgene plasmid #87467: HD-10
Purpose: For library amplification of fragment HD-10
Depositing lab: Steve Pollard. Depositing organization: University of Edinburgh. Publication: STAR: a simple TAL effector assembly reaction using isothermal assembly. Gogolok S, Garcia-Diaz C, Pollard SM. Sci Rep. 2016 Sep 12;6:33209. doi: 10.1038/srep33209. PubMed 27615025.
Backbone
  Vector backbone: pMA-T
  Backbone manufacturer: Life Technologies
  Vector type: TALEN, Synthetic Biology ; TALE DBD library preparation
Growth in bacteria
  Bacterial resistance: Ampicillin, 100 μg/mL
  Growth temperature: 37°C
  Growth strain: DH5alpha
  Copy number: High Copy
Gene/Insert
  Gene/Insert name: HD-10
  Species: Synthetic
  Cloning method: Unknown
Terms and licenses: Academic/Nonprofit Terms; Industry Terms: Not Available to Industry
How to cite: HD-10 was a gift from Steve Pollard (Addgene plasmid # 87467 ; http://n2t.net/addgene:87467 ; RRID:Addgene_87467)
