>Addgene plasmid #87467 | HD-10 | depositor partial sequence | sequence record 170584 | HD-10 RVD flanked by BciVI sites
GTATCCTGCAGTTAACCCCCGAACAGGTAGTGGCAATCGCGTCGCACGACGGGGGAAAGCAAGCCCTGGA
AACCGTGCAAAGGTTGTTGCCGGTCCTCTGTCAGGCTCACGGATTAACGCCCGACCAGGTTGTTCTGCAG
GATAC
